>Addgene plasmid #208425 | pKLV2-U6gRNA5(hRIPK3_2b)-PGKpuro2ABFP-W | addgene full sequence | sequence record 413535 | Addgene NGS Result
GTCAATAATGACGTATGTTCCCATAGTAACGCCAATAGGGACTTTCCATTGACGTCAATGGGTGGAGTAT
TTACGGTAAACTGCCCACTTGGCAGTACATCAAGTGTATCATATGCCAAGTACGCCCCCTATTGACGTCA
ATGACGGTAAATGGCCCGCCTGGCATTATGCCCAGTACATGACCTTATGGGACTTTCCTACTTGGCAGTA
CATCTACGTATTAGTCATCGCTATTACCATGGTGATGCGGTTTTGGCAGTACATCAATGGGCGTGGATAG
CGGTTTGACTCACGGGGATTTCCAAGTCTCCACCCCATTGACGTCAATGGGAGTTTGTTTTGGCACCAAA
ATCAACGGGACTTTCCAAAATGTCGTAACAACTCCGCCCCATTGACGCAAATGGGCGGTAGGCGTGTACG
GTGGGAGGTCTATATAAGCAGCGCGTTTTGCCTGTACTGGGTCTCTCTGGTTAGACCAGATCTGAGCCTG
GGAGCTCTCTGGCTAACTAGGGAACCCACTGCTTAAGCCTCAATAAAGCTTGCCTTGAGTGCTTCAAGTA
GTGTGTGCCCGTCTGTTGTGTGACTCTGGTAACTAGAGATCCCTCAGACCCTTTTAGTCAGTGTGGAAAA
TCTCTAGCAGTGGCGCCCGAACAGGGACTTGAAAGCGAAAGGGAAACCAGAGGAGCTCTCTCGACGCAGG
ACTCGGCTTGCTGAAGCGCGCACGGCAAGAGGCGAGGGGCGGCGACTGGTGAGTACGCCAAAAATTTTGA
CTAGCGGAGGCTAGAAGGAGAGAGATGGGTGCGAGAGCGTCAGTATTAAGCGGGGGAGAATTAGATCGCG
ATGGGAAAAAATTCGGTTAAGGCCAGGGGGAAAGAAAAAATATAAATTAAAACATATAGTATGGGCAAGC
AGGGAGCTAGAACGATTCGCAGTTAATCCTGGCCTGTTAGAAACATCAGAAGGCTGTAGACAAATACTGG
GACAGCTACAACCATCCCTTCAGACAGGATCAGAAGAACTTAGATCATTATATAATACAGTAGCAACCCT
CTATTGTGTGCATCAAAGGATAGAGATAAAAGACACCAAGGAAGCTTTAGACAAGATAGAGGAAGAGCAA
AACAAAAGTAAGACCACCGCACAGCAAGCGGCCGGCCGCGCTGATCTTCAGACCTGGAGGAGGAGATATG
AGGGACAATTGGAGAAGTGAATTATATAAATATAAAGTAGTAAAAATTGAACCATTAGGAGTAGCACCCA
CCAAGGCAAAGAGAAGAGTGGTGCAGAGAGAAAAAAGAGCAGTGGGAATAGGAGCTTTGTTCCTTGGGTT
CTTGGGAGCAGCAGGAAGCACTATGGGCGCAGCGTCAATGACGCTGACGGTACAGGCCAGACAATTATTG
TCTGGTATAGTGCAGCAGCAGAACAATTTGCTGAGGGCTATTGAGGCGCAACAGCATCTGTTGCAACTCA
CAGTCTGGGGCATCAAGCAGCTCCAGGCAAGAATCCTGGCTGTGGAAAGATACCTAAAGGATCAACAGCT
CCTGGGGATTTGGGGTTGCTCTGGAAAACTCATTTGCACCACTGCTGTGCCTTGGAATGCTAGTTGGAGT
AATAAATCTCTGGAACAGATTTGGAATCACACGACCTGGATGGAGTGGGACAGAGAAATTAACAATTACA
CAAGCTTAATACACTCCTTAATTGAAGAATCGCAAAACCAGCAAGAAAAGAATGAACAAGAATTATTGGA
ATTAGATAAATGGGCAAGTTTGTGGAATTGGTTTAACATAACAAATTGGCTGTGGTATATAAAATTATTC
ATAATGATAGTAGGAGGCTTGGTAGGTTTAAGAATAGTTTTTGCTGTACTTTCTATAGTGAATAGAGTTA
GGCAGGGATATTCACCATTATCGTTTCAGACCCACCTCCCAACCCCGAGGGGACCCGACAGGCCCGAAGG
AATAGAAGAAGAAGGTGGAGAGAGAGACAGAGACAGATCCATTCGATTAGTGAACGGATCGGCACTGCGT
GCGCCAATTCTGCAGACAAATGGCAGTATTCATCCACAATTTTAAAAGAAAAGGGGGGATTGGGGGGTAC
AGTGCAGGGGAAAGAATAGTAGACATAATAGCAACAGACATACAAACTAAAGAATTACAAAAACAAATTA
CAAAAATTCAAAATTTTCGGGTTTATTACAGGGACAGCAGAGATCCAGTTTGGTTAGTACCGGGCCCTAC
GCGTCCAAGGTCGGGCAGGAAGAGGGCCTATTTCCCATGATTCCTTCATATTTGCATATACGATACAAGG
CTGTTAGAGAGATAATTAGAATTAATTTGACTGTAAACACAAAGATATTAGTACAAAATACGTGACGTAG
AAAGTAATAATTTCTTGGGTAGTTTGCAGTTTTAAAATTATGTTTTAAAATGGACTATCATATGCTTACC
GTAACTTGAAAGTATTTCGATTTCTTGGCTTTATATATCTTGTGGAAAGGACGAAACACCGTTTGTTAAC
GTAAACCGGAGTTTAAGAGCTATGCTGGAAACAGCATAGCAAGTTTAAATAAGGCTAGTCCGTTATCAAC
TTGAAAAAGTGGCACCGAGTCGGTGCTTTTTTTGGATCCAATTCTACCGGGTAGGGGAGGCGCTTTTCCC
AAGGCAGTCTGGAGCATGCGCTTTAGCAGCCCCGCTGGGCACTTGGCGCTACACAAGTGGCCTCTGGCCT
CGCACACATTCCACATCCACCGGTAGGCGCCAACCGGCTCCGTTCTTTGGTGGCCCCTTCGCGCCACCTT
CTACTCCTCCCCTAGTCAGGAAGTTCCCCCCCGCCCCGCAGCTCGCGTCGTGCAGGACGTGACAAATGGA
AGTAGCACGTCTCACTAGTCTCGTGCAGATGGACAGCACCGCTGAGCAATGGAAGCGGGTAGGCCTTTGG
GGCAGCGGCCAATAGCAGCTTTGCTCCTTCGCTTTCTGGGCTCAGAGGCTGGGAAGGGGTGGGTCCGGGG
GCGGGCTCAGGGGCGGGCTCAGGGGCGGGGCGGGCGCCCGAAGGTCCTCCGGAGGCCCGGCATTCTGCAC
GCTTCAAAAGCGCACGTCTGCCGCGCTGTTCTCCTCTTCCTCATCTCCGGGCCTTTCGACCTGCATCCAT
CTAGATCTCGAGCAGCTGAAGCTTACCATGACCGAGTACAAGCCCACGGTGCGCCTCGCCACCCGCGACG
ACGTCCCCAGGGCCGTACGCACCCTCGCCGCCGCGTTCGCCGACTACCCCGCCACGCGCCACACCGTCGA
TCCGGACCGCCACATCGAGCGGGTCACCGAGCTGCAAGAACTCTTCCTCACGCGCGTCGGGCTCGACATC
GGCAAGGTGTGGGTCGCGGACGACGGCGCCGCGGTGGCGGTCTGGACCACGCCGGAGAGCGTCGAAGCGG
GGGCGGTGTTCGCCGAGATCGGCCCGCGCATGGCCGAGTTGAGCGGTTCCCGGCTGGCCGCGCAGCAACA
GATGGAAGGCCTCCTGGCGCCGCACCGGCCCAAGGAGCCCGCGTGGTTCCTGGCCACCGTCGGCGTCTCG
CCCGACCACCAGGGCAAGGGTCTGGGCAGCGCCGTCGTGCTCCCCGGAGTGGAGGCGGCCGAGCGCGCCG
GGGTGCCCGCCTTCCTGGAGACCTCCGCGCCCCGCAACCTCCCCTTCTACGAGCGGCTCGGCTTCACCGT
CACCGCCGACGTCGAGGTGCCCGAAGGACCGCGCACCTGGTGCATGACCCGCAAGCCCGGTGCCGGCGGC
GGGTCCGGAGGAGAGGGCAGAGGAAGTCTCCTAACATGCGGTGACGTGGAGGAGAATCCTGGCCCAATGA
GCGAGCTGATTAAGGAGAACATGCACATGAAGCTGTACATGGAGGGCACCGTGGACAACCATCACTTCAA
GTGCACATCCGAGGGCGAAGGCAAGCCCTACGAGGGCACCCAGACCATGAGAATCAAGGTGGTCGAGGGC
GGCCCTCTCCCCTTCGCCTTCGACATCCTGGCTACTAGCTTCCTCTACGGCAGCAAGACCTTCATCAACC
ACACCCAGGGCATCCCCGACTTCTTCAAGCAGTCCTTCCCTGAGGGCTTCACATGGGAGAGAGTCACCAC
ATACGAGGACGGGGGCGTGCTGACCGCTACCCAGGACACCAGCCTCCAGGACGGCTGCCTCATCTACAAC
GTCAAGATCAGAGGGGTGAACTTCACATCCAACGGCCCTGTGATGCAGAAGAAAACACTCGGCTGGGAGG
CCTTCACCGAGACGCTGTACCCCGCTGACGGCGGCCTGGAAGGCAGAAACGACATGGCCCTGAAGCTCGT
GGGCGGGAGCCATCTGATCGCAAACATCAAGACCACATATAGATCCAAGAAACCCGCTAAGAACCTCAAG
ATGCCTGGCGTCTACTATGTGGACTACAGACTGGAAAGAATCAAGGAGGCCAACAACGAGACCTACGTCG
AGCAGCACGAGGTGGCAGTGGCCAGATACTGCGACCTCCCTAGCAAACTGGGGCACAAGCTTAATTGAGC
GGCCGCTCAACCTCTGGATTACAAAATTTGTGAAAGATTGACTGGTATTCTTAACTATGTTGCTCCTTTT
ACGCTATGTGGATACGCTGCTTTAATGCCTTTGTATCATGCTATTGCTTCCCGTATGGCTTTCATTTTCT
CCTCCTTGTATAAATCCTGGTTGCTGTCTCTTTATGAGGAGTTGTGGCCCGTTGTCAGGCAACGTGGCGT
GGTGTGCACTGTGTTTGCTGACGCAACCCCCACTGGTTGGGGCATTGCCACCACCTGTCAGCTCCTTTCC
GGGACTTTCGCTTTCCCCCTCCCTATTGCCACGGCGGAACTCATCGCCGCCTGCCTTGCCCGCTGCTGGA
CAGGGGCTCGGCTGTTGGGCACTGACAATTCCGTGGTGTTGTCGGGGAAATCATCGTCCTTTCCTTGGCT
GCTCGCCTGTGTTGCCACCTGGATTCTGCGCGGGACGTCCTTCTGCTACGTCCCTTCGGCCCTCAATCCA
GCGGACCTTCCTTCCCGCGGCCTGCTGCCGGCTCTGCGGCCTCTTCCGCGTCTACGCCTTCGCCCTCAGA
CGAGTCGGATCTCCCTTTGGGCCGCCTCCCCGCAGGTACCTTTAAGACCAATGACTTACAAGGCAGCTGT
AGATCTTAGCCACTTTTTAAAAGAAAAGGGGGGACTGGAAGGGCTAATTCACTCCCAAAGAAGTCAAGAT
CTGCTTTTTGCCTGTACTGGGTCTCTCTGGTTAGACCAGAGTCTCTCTGGTTAGACCAGATCTGAGCCTG
GGAGCTCTCTGGCTAACTAGGGAACCCACTGCTTAAGCCTCAATAAAGCTTGCCTTGAGTGCTTCAAGTA
GTGTGTGCCCGTCTGTTGTGTGACTCTGGTAACTAGAGATCCCTCAGACCCTTTTAGTCAGTGTGGAAAA
TCTCTAGCAGTTTAAACCCGCTGATCAGCCTCGACTGTGCCTTCTAGTTGCCAGCCATCTGTTGTTTGCC
CCTCCCCCGTGCCTTCCTTGACCCTGGAAGGTGCCACTCCCACTGTCCTTTCCTAATAAAATGAGGAAAT
TGCATCGCATTGTCTGAGTAGGTGTCATTCTATTCTGGGGGGTGGGGTGGGGCAGGACAGCAAGGGGGAG
GATTGGGAAGTCAATAGCAGGCATGCTGGGGATGCGGTGGGCTCTATGGGCGGCCGTTAATTAAGCTTTT
GTTCCCTTTAGTGAGGGTTAATTGCGCGCTTGGCGTAATCATGGTCATAGCTGTTTCCTGTGTGAAATTG
TTATCCGCTCACAATTCCACACAACATACGAGCCGGGAGCATAAAGTGTAAAGCCTGGGGTGCCTAATGA
GTGAGCTAACTCACATTAATTGCGTTGCGCTCACTGCCCGCTTTCCAGTCGGGAAACCTGTCGTGCCAGC
TGCATTAATGAATCGGCCAACGCGCGGGGAGAGGCGGTTTGCGTATTGGGCGCTCTTCCGCTTCCTCGCT
CACTGACTCGCTGCGCTCGGTCGTTCGGCTGCGGCGAGCGGTATCAGCTCACTCAAAGGCGGTAATACGG
TTATCCACAGAATCAGGGGATAACGCAGGAAAGAACATGTGAGCAAAAGGCCAGCAAAAGGCCAGGAACC
GTAAAAAGGCCGCGTTGCTGGCGTTTTTCCATAGGCTCCGCCCCCCTGACGAGCATCACAAAAATCGACG
CTCAAGTCAGAGGTGGCGAAACCCGACAGGACTATAAAGATACCAGGCGTTTCCCCCTGGAAGCTCCCTC
GTGCGCTCTCCTGTTCCGACCCTGCCGCTTACCGGATACCTGTCCGCCTTTCTCCCTTCGGGAAGCGTGG
CGCTTTCTCATAGCTCACGCTGTAGGTATCTCAGTTCGGTGTAGGTCGTTCGCTCCAAGCTGGGCTGTGT
GCACGAACCCCCCGTTCAGCCCGACCGCTGCGCCTTATCCGGTAACTATCGTCTTGAGTCCAACCCGGTA
AGACACGACTTATCGCCACTGGCAGCAGCCACTGGTAACAGGATTAGCAGAGCGAGGTATGTAGGCGGTG
CTACAGAGTTCTTGAAGTGGTGGCCTAACTACGGCTACACTAGAAGAACAGTATTTGGTATCTGCGCTCT
GCTGAAGCCAGTTACCTTCGGAAAAAGAGTTGGTAGCTCTTGATCCGGCAAACAAACCACCGCTGGTAGC
GGTGGTTTTTTTGTTTGCAAGCAGCAGATTACGCGCAGAAAAAAAGGATCTCAAGAAGATCCTTTGATCT
TTTCTACGGGGTCTGACGCTCAGTGGAACGAAAACTCACGTTAAGGGATTTTGGTCATGAGATTATCAAA
AAGGATCTTCACCTAGATCCTTTTAAATTAAAAATGAAGTTTTAAATCAATCTAAAGTATATATGAGTAA
ACTTGGTCTGACAGTTACCAATGCTTAATCAGTGAGGCACCTATCTCAGCGATCTGTCTATTTCGTTCAT
CCATAGTTGCCTGACTCCCCGTCGTGTAGATAACTACGATACGGGAGGGCTTACCATCTGGCCCCAGTGC
TGCAATGATACCGCGAGACCCACGCTCACCGGCTCCAGATTTATCAGCAATAAACCAGCCAGCCGGAAGG
GCCGAGCGCAGAAGTGGTCCTGCAACTTTATCCGCCTCCATCCAGTCTATTAATTGTTGCCGGGAAGCTA
GAGTAAGTAGTTCGCCAGTTAATAGTTTGCGCAACGTTGTTGCCATTGCTACAGGCATCGTGGTGTCACG
CTCGTCGTTTGGTATGGCTTCATTCAGCTCCGGTTCCCAACGATCAAGGCGAGTTACATGATCCCCCATG
TTGTGCAAAAAAGCGGTTAGCTCCTTCGGTCCTCCGATCGTTGTCAGAAGTAAGTTGGCCGCAGTGTTAT
CACTCATGGTTATGGCAGCACTGCATAATTCTCTTACTGTCATGCCATCCGTAAGATGCTTTTCTGTGAC
TGGTGAGTACTCAACCAAGTCATTCTGAGAATAGTGTATGCGGCGACCGAGTTGCTCTTGCCCGGCGTCA
ATACGGGATAATACCGCGCCACATAGCAGAACTTTAAAAGTGCTCATCATTGGAAAACGTTCTTCGGGGC
GAAAACTCTCAAGGATCTTACCGCTGTTGAGATCCAGTTCGATGTAACCCACTCGTGCACCCAACTGATC
TTCAGCATCTTTTACTTTCACCAGCGTTTCTGGGTGAGCAAAAACAGGAAGGCAAAATGCCGCAAAAAAG
GGAATAAGGGCGACACGGAAATGTTGAATACTCATACTCTTCCTTTTTCAATATTATTGAAGCATTTATC
AGGGTTATTGTCTCATGAGCGGATACATATTTGAATGTATTTAGAAAAATAAACAAATAGGGGTTCCGCG
CACATTTCCCCGAAAAGTGCCACCTAAATTGTAAGCGTTAATATTTTGTTAAAATTCGCGTTAAATTTTT
GTTAAATCAGCTCATTTTTTAACCAATAGGCCGAAATCGGCAAAATCCCTTATAAATCAAAAGAATAGAC
CGAGATAGGGT
[37 nt withheld, positions 8062-8098]
AAAGAACGTGGACTCCAACGTCAAAGG
[49 nt withheld, positions 8126-8174]
T
[91 nt withheld, positions 8176-8266]
G
[124 nt withheld, positions 8268-8391]
CCCATTCGCCATTCAGGCTGCGCAACTGTTGGGAAGGGCGATCGGTGCGGGCCTCTTCGCTATTACGCCA
GCTGGCGAAAGGGGGATGTGCTGCAAGGCGATTAAGTTGGGTAACGCCAGGGTTTTCCCAGTCACGACGT
TGTAAAACGACGGCCAGTGAGCGCGCGTAATACGACTCACTATAGGGCGAATTGACTAGTACATAACTTA
CGGTAAATGGCCCGCCTGGCTGACCGCCCAACGACCCCCGCCCATTGAC
Features (pLannotate 1.2.2; 28 found; start..end, strand, type, name):
    242..441     +  promoter       CMV promoter: human cytomegalovirus (CMV) immediate early promoter
    459..639     +  LTR            5' LTR (truncated): truncated 5' long terminal repeat (LTR) from HIV-1
    686..811     +  misc_feature   HIV-1 Ψ: packaging signal of human immunodeficiency virus type 1
    795..1133    +  CDS            HIV-1 gag (fragment): gag protein from human immunodeficiency virus 1; gag
   1310..1543    +  misc_feature   RRE: The Rev response element (RRE) of HIV-1 allows for Rev-dependent mRNA export from the nucleus to the cytoplasm.
   1920..2020    +  CDS            Rev (fragment): human immunodeficiency virus 1 (HIV-1) Rev protein; rev; enhances nuclear export of unspliced and incompletely spliced viral mRNAs
   2070..2187    +  misc_feature   cPPT/CTS: central polypurine tract and central termination sequence of HIV-1
   2262..2502    +  promoter       U6 promoter: RNA polymerase III promoter for human U6 snRNA
   2549..2616    +  misc_RNA       tracrRNA (fragment): trans-activating CRISPR RNA for the Streptococcus pyogenes CRISPR/Cas9 system
   2639..3138    +  promoter       PGK promoter: mouse phosphoglycerate kinase 1 promoter
   3178..3774    +  CDS            PuroR (fragment): puromycin N-acetyltransferase; pac from Streptomyces; confers resistance to puromycin
   3847..4545    +  CDS            TagBFP: TagBFP is a basic (constitutively fluorescent) blue fluorescent protein published in 2008, derived from Entacmaea quadricolor. It is reported to be a very rapidly-maturing monomer with very low acid sensitivity.
   4557..5143    +  misc_feature   WPRE: woodchuck hepatitis virus posttranscriptional regulatory element
   5137..5283    +  CDS            nef (fragment): NEF_HV1LA - Experimental evidence at protein level: Swiss-Prot protein existence level 1. Extracellular Nef protein targets CD4(+) T-lymphocytes for apoptosis by interacting with CXCR4 surface receptors. From Human immunodeficiency virus type 1 group M subtype B (isolate Lai) (HIV-1).
   5291..5469    +  LTR            5' LTR (truncated): truncated 5' long terminal repeat (LTR) from HIV-1
   5495..5606    +  polyA_signal   bGH poly(A) signal: bovine growth hormone polyadenylation signal
   5745..5763    -  promoter       T3 promoter: promoter for bacteriophage T3 RNA polymerase
   5808..5824    -  protein_bind   lac operator: The lac repressor binds to the lac operator to inhibit transcription in E. coli. This inhibition can be relieved by adding lactose or isopropyl-β-D-thiogalactopyranoside (IPTG). lac repressor encoded by lacI
   5832..5862    -  promoter       lac promoter: promoter for the E. coli lac operon
   5877..5898    -  protein_bind   CAP binding site: CAP binding activates transcription in the presence of cAMP. E. coli catabolite activator protein
   5911..6003    -  CDS            lacI (fragment): lac repressor; lacI; The lac repressor binds to the lac operator to inhibit transcription in E. coli. This inhibition can be relieved by adding lactose or isopropyl-β-D-thiogalactopyranoside (IPTG).
   6186..6774    -  rep_origin     ori: high-copy-number ColE1/pMB1/pBR322/pUC origin of replication
   6945..7805    -  CDS            AmpR: β-lactamase; bla; confers resistance to ampicillin, carbenicillin, and related antibiotics
   7806..7910    -  promoter       AmpR promoter: bla
   7963..8391    -  rep_origin     f1 ori (sequence partly withheld): f1 bacteriophage origin of replication; arrow indicates direction of (+) strand synthesis
   8396..8551    -  CDS            lacZα (fragment): LacZα fragment of β-galactosidase; lacZ fragment
   8559..8577    +  promoter       T7 promoter: promoter for bacteriophage T7 RNA polymerase
   8591..241     +  enhancer       CMV enhancer (across the origin): human cytomegalovirus immediate early enhancer
