[The description below was written by a language model from this plasmid's Addgene catalogue record and pLannotate feature annotations shown in this document.]
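Description:
pKLV2-U6gRNA5(hRIPK3_2b)-PGKpuro2ABFP-W is an HIV-1-based lentiviral CRISPR guide RNA vector of about 8.65 kb, made by inserting a guide targeting human RIPK3 into the BbsI cloning site of the pKLV2-U6gRNA5(BbsI)-PGKpuro2ABFP-W backbone; both BbsI sites were destroyed in the process. It is propagated in E. coli through a high-copy ColE1/pUC-type origin with ampicillin resistance (β-lactamase), and also carries an f1 origin and remnants of a lac/lacZα cloning region flanked by T7 and T3 promoters. The catalogue lists the species as human, although the linked Entrez gene entry uses mouse-style nomenclature.

The viral genome is transcribed in packaging cells from a CMV enhancer/promoter fused to a truncated 5' LTR, followed by the Ψ packaging signal with a gag fragment, the Rev response element for Rev-dependent nuclear export, and the cPPT/CTS. A truncated 3' LTR, followed by a bGH polyadenylation signal, closes the transfer cassette. Between these elements sit two expression units. A human U6 RNA polymerase III promoter drives the RIPK3 spacer joined to a Streptococcus pyogenes Cas9 guide scaffold, annotated as a tracrRNA fragment. A mouse PGK promoter drives puromycin N-acetyltransferase and TagBFP, which according to the construct name are linked by a 2A peptide so that both proteins come from one transcript, with a WPRE downstream to enhance expression. No Cas9 is encoded, so the nuclease must be supplied separately. Transduced cells can be selected with puromycin or tracked and sorted by blue fluorescence, making the vector suited to RIPK3 knockout in human cells. The associated publication concerns AZD5582 sensitivity and CASP8-dependent apoptosis in oral squamous cell carcinoma.
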