Addgene plasmid #208425: pKLV2-U6gRNA5(hRIPK3_2b)-PGKpuro2ABFP-W
Purpose: Lentiviral gRNA plasmid targeting human RIPK3 gene, co-expression of BFP tag
Depositing lab: Sok Ching Cheong. Depositing organization: Cancer Research Malaysia. Publication: High TNF and NF-kappaB Pathway Dependency Are Associated with AZD5582 Sensitivity in OSCC via CASP8-Dependent Apoptosis. Chai AWY, Tan YH, Ooi S, Yee PS, Yee SM, Lightfoot H, Barthorpe S, Garnett MJ, Cheong SC. Cancer Res Commun. 2024 Nov 1;4(11):2919-2932. doi: 10.1158/2767-9764.CRC-24-0136. PubMed 39360810.
Backbone
  Vector backbone: pKLV2-U6gRNA5(BbsI)-PGKpuro2ABFP-W
  Backbone size w/o insert (bp): 8648
  Vector type: Mammalian Expression, Lentiviral, CRISPR
  Selectable markers: Puromycin ; BFP
Growth in bacteria
  Bacterial resistance: Ampicillin, 100 μg/mL
  Growth temperature: 37°C
  Growth strain: NEB Stable
  Copy number: Unknown
Gene/Insert
  Gene/Insert name: RIPK3
  gRNA/shRNA sequence: GTTTGTTAACGTAAACCGGA
  Species: H. sapiens (human)
  Mutation: N/A
  Entrez Gene: Ripk3 (a.k.a. 2610528K09Rik, Rip3)
  Promoter: human U6
  Cloning method: Restriction Enzyme; 5′ cloning site BbsI (destroyed during cloning); 3′ cloning site BbsI (destroyed during cloning)
  Sequencing primers: 5′ AGATAATTAGAATTAATTTGACTG
Terms and licenses: Academic/Nonprofit Terms; Industry Terms: Not Available to Industry
Depositor comments: Used BbsI enzyme to clone in gRNA targeting gene of interest.
How to cite: pKLV2-U6gRNA5(hRIPK3_2b)-PGKpuro2ABFP-W was a gift from Sok Ching Cheong (Addgene plasmid # 208425 ; http://n2t.net/addgene:208425 ; RRID:Addgene_208425)
